>Addgene plasmid #141147 | 4xHRE-MinTK-CRE-ODD | addgene full sequence | sequence record 305932 | Addgene NGS Result
TGTAGTCTTATGCAATACTCTTGTAGTCTTGCAACATGGTAACGATGAGTTAGCAACATGCCTTACAAGG
AGAGAAAAAGCACCGTGCATGCCGATTGGTGGAAGTAAGGTGGTACGATCGTGCCTTATTAGGAAGGCAA
CAGACGGGTCTGACATGGATTGGACGAACCACTGAATTGCCGCATTGCAGAGATATTGTATTTAAGTGCC
TAGCTCGATACATAAACGGGTCTCTCTGGTTAGACCAGATCTGAGCCTGGGAGCTCTCTGGCTAACTAGG
GAACCCACTGCTTAAGCCTCAATAAAGCTTGCCTTGAGTGCTTCAAGTAGTGTGTGCCCGTCTGTTGTGT
GACTCTGGTAACTAGAGATCCCTCAGACCCTTTTAGTCAGTGTGGAAAATCTCTAGCAGTGGCGCCCGAA
CAGGGACTTGAAAGCGAAAGGGAAACCAGAGGAGCTCTCTCGACGCAGGACTCGGCTTGCTGAAGCGCGC
ACGGCAAGAGGCGAGGGGCGGCGACTGGTGAGTACGCCAAAAATTTTGACTAGCGGAGGCTAGAAGGAGA
GAGATGGGTGCGAGAGCGTCAGTATTAAGCGGGGGAGAATTAGATCGCGATGGGAAAAAATTCGGTTAAG
GCCAGGGGGAAAGAAAAAATATAAATTAAAACATATAGTATGGGCAAGCAGGGAGCTAGAACGATTCGCA
GTTAATCCTGGCCTGTTAGAAACATCAGAAGGCTGTAGACAAATACTGGGACAGCTACAACCATCCCTTC
AGACAGGATCAGAAGAACTTAGATCATTATATAATACAGTAGCAACCCTCTATTGTGTGCATCAAAGGAT
AGAGATAAAAGACACCAAGGAAGCTTTAGACAAGATAGAGGAAGAGCAAAACAAAAGTAAGACCACCGCA
CAGCAAGCGGCCGCTGATCTTCAGACCTGGAGGAGGAGATATGAGGGACAATTGGAGAAGTGAATTATAT
AAATATAAAGTAGTAAAAATTGAACCATTAGGAGTAGCACCCACCAAGGCAAAGAGAAGAGTGGTGCAGA
GAGAAAAAAGAGCAGTGGGAATAGGAGCTTTGTTCCTTGGGTTCTTGGGAGCAGCAGGAAGCACTATGGG
CGCAGCGTCAATGACGCTGACGGTACAGGCCAGACAATTATTGTCTGGTATAGTGCAGCAGCAGAACAAT
TTGCTGAGGGCTATTGAGGCGCAACAGCATCTGTTGCAACTCACAGTCTGGGGCATCAAGCAGCTCCAGG
CAAGAATCCTGGCTGTGGAAAGATACCTAAAGGATCAACAGCTCCTGGGGATTTGGGGTTGCTCTGGAAA
ACTCATTTGCACCACTGCTGTGCCTTGGAATGCTAGTTGGAGTAATAAATCTCTGGAACAGATTTGGAAT
CACACGACCTGGATGGAGTGGGACAGAGAAATTAACAATTACACAAGCTTAATACACTCCTTAATTGAAG
AATCGCAAAACCAGCAAGAAAAGAATGAACAAGAATTATTGGAATTAGATAAATGGGCAAGTTTGTGGAA
TTGGTTTAACATAACAAATTGGCTGTGGTATATAAAATTATTCATAATGATAGTAGGAGGCTTGGTAGGT
TTAAGAATAGTTTTTGCTGTACTTTCTATAGTGAATAGAGTTAGGCAGGGATATTCACCATTATCGTTTC
AGACCCACCTCCCAACCCCGAGGGGACCCGACAGGCCCGAAGGAATAGAAGAAGAAGGTGGAGAGAGAGA
CAGAGACAGATCCATTCGATTAGTGAACGGATCTCGACGGTATCGGTTTTAAAAGAAAAGGGGGGATTGG
GGGGTACAGTGCAGGGGAAAGAATAGTAGACATAATAGCAACAGACATACAAACTAAAGAATTACAAAAA
CAAATTACAAAAATTCAAAATTTTATCGACTCAGAACACGCCGTGTACGTGCTTCACGTGTACGTGGCGA
TCGTGTACGTGCTGTCTCACACAGCACTCTAGACTACTCGTGTACGTGTACACGAAGCTTCGTAGCAATC
GGACCGACGACGCCGGGCTCGAGATCTAGACTCTAGAGGGTATATAATGGAAGCTCGAATTCCAGCTTGG
CATTCCGGTACTGTTGGTAAAAACTAGGCTTTTGCAAAAAGCTCCGGATCGATCCTGAGAACTTCAGGGT
GAGTTTGGGGACCCTTGATTGTTCTTTCTTTTTCGCTATTGTAAAATTCATGTTATATGGAGGGGGCAAA
GTTTTCAGGGTGTTGTTTAGAATGGGAAGATGTCCCTTGTATCACCATGGACCCTCATGATAATTTTGTT
TCTTTCACTTTCTACTCTGTTGACAACCATTGTCTCCTCTTATTTTCTTTTCATTTTCTGTAACTTTTTC
GTTAAACTTTAGCTTGCATTTGTAACGAATTTTTAAATTCACTTTTGTTTATTTGTCAGATTGTAAGTAC
TTTCTCTAATCACTTTTTTTTCAAGGCAATCAGGGTATATTATATTGTACTTCAGCACAGTTTTAGAGAA
CAATTGTTATAATTAAATGATAAGGTAGAATATTTCTGCATATAAATTCTGGCTGGCGTGGAAATATTCT
TATTGGTAGAAACAACTACATCCTGGTCATCATCCTGCCTTTCTCTTTATGGTTACAATGATATACACTG
CTTGAGATGAGGATAAAATACTCTGAGTCCAAACCGGGCCCCTCTGCTAACCATGTTCATGCCTTCTTCT
TTTTCCTACAGCTCCTGGGCAACGTGCTGGTTATTGTGCTGTCTCATCATTTTGGCAAAGAATTGTAATA
CGACTCACTATAGGGCGAATTCAAGCTTGATTTAGGTGACACTATAGAATACAAGCTACTTGTTCTTTTT
GCAGGATCCACCATGTCCAATTTACTGACCGTACACCAAAATTTGCCTGCATTACCGGTCGATGCAACGA
GTGATGAGGTTCGCAAGAACCTGATGGACATGTTCAGGGATCGCCAGGCGTTTTCTGAGCATACCTGGAA
AATGCTTCTGTCCGTTTGCCGGTCGTGGGCGGCATGGTGCAAGTTGAATAACCGGAAATGGTTTCCCGCA
GAACCTGAAGATGTTCGCGATTATCTTCTATATCTTCAGGCGCGCGGTCTGGCAGTAAAAACTATCCAGC
AACATTTGGGCCAGCTAAACATGCTTCATCGTCGGTCCGGGCTGCCACGACCAAGTGACAGCAATGCTGT
TTCACTGGTTATGCGGCGGATCCGAAAAGAAAACGTTGATGCCGGTGAACGTGCAAAACAGGCTCTAGCG
TTCGAACGCACTGATTTCGACCAGGTTCGTTCACTCATGGAAAATAGCGATCGCTGCCAGGATATACGTA
ATCTGGCATTTCTGGGGATTGCTTATAACACCCTGTTACGTATAGCCGAAATTGCCAGGATCAGGGTTAA
AGATATCTCACGTACTGACGGTGGGAGAATGTTAATCCATATTGGCAGAACGAAAACGCTGGTTAGCACC
GCAGGTGTAGAGAAGGCACTTAGCCTGGGGGTAACTAAACTGGTCGAGCGATGGATTTCCGTCTCTGGTG
TAGCTGATGATCCGAATAACTACCTGTTTTGCCGGGTCAGAAAAAATGGTGTTGCCGCGCCATCTGCCAC
CAGCCAGCTATCAACTCGCGCCCTGGAAGGGATTTTTGAAGCAACTCATCGATTGATTTACGGCGCTAAG
GATGACTCTGGTCAGAGATACCTGGCCTGGTCTGGACACAGTGCCCGTGTCGGAGCCGCGCGAGATATGG
CCCGCGCTGGAGTTTCAATACCGGAGATCATGCAAGCTGGTGGCTGGACCAATGTAAATATTGTCATGAA
CTATATCCGTAACCTGGATAGTGAAACAGGGGCAATGGTGCGCCTGCTGGAAGATGGCGATGAATTCAAG
TTGGAATTGGTAGAAAAACTTTTTGCTGAAGACACAGAAGCAAAGAACCCATTTTCTACTCAGGACACAG
ATTTAGACTTGGAGATGTTAGCTCCCTATATCCCAATGGATGATGACTTCCAGTTACGTTCCTTCGATCA
GTTGTCACCATTAGAAAGCAGTTCCGCAAGCCCTGAAAGCGCAAGTCCTCAAAGCACAGTTACAGTATTC
CAGCAGACTCAAATACAAGAACCTACTGCTAATGCCACCACTACCACTGCCACCACTGATGAATTAAAAA
CAGTGACAAAAGACCGTATGGAAGACATTAAAATATTGATTGCATCTCCATCTCCTACCCACATACATAA
AGAAACTACTTAGCCTAGTGCCATTTGTTCAGTGGTTCGTAGGGCTTTCCCCCACTGTTTGGCTTTCAGT
TATATGGATGATGTGGTATTGGGGGCCAAGTCTGTACAGCATCTTGAGTCCCTTTTTACCGCTGTTACCA
ATTTTCTTTTGTCTTTGGGTATACATTTAAACCCTAACAAAACAAAGAGATGGGGTTACTCTCTAAATTT
TATGGGTTATGTCATTGGATGTTATGGGTCCTTGCCACAAGAACACATCATACAAAAAATCAAAGAATGT
TTTAGAAAACTTCCTATTAACAGGCCTATTGATTGGAAAGTATGTCAACGAATTGTGGGTCTTTTGGGTT
TTGCTGCCCCTTTTACACAATGTGGTTATCCTGCGTTGATGCCTTTGTATGCATGTATTCAATCTAAGCA
GGCTTTCACTTTCTCGCCAACTTACAAGGCCTTTCTGTGTAAACAATACCTGAACCTTTACCCCGTTGCC
CGGCAACGGCCAGGTCTGTGCCAAGTGTTTGCTGACGCAACCCCCACTGGCTGGGGCTTGGTCATGGGCC
ATCAGCGCATGCGTGGAACCTTTTCGGCTCCTCTGCCGATCCATACTGCGGAACTCCTAGCCGCTTGTTT
TGCTCGCAGCAGGTCTGGAGCAAACATTATCGGGACTGATAACTCTGTTGTCCTATCCCGCAAATATACA
TCGTTTCCATGGCTGCTAGGCTGTGCTGCCAACTGGATCCTGCGCGGGACGTCCTTTGTTTACGTCCCGT
CGGCGCTGAATCCTGCGGACGACCCTTCTCGGGGTCGCTTGGGACTCTCTCGTCCCCTTCTCCGTCTGCC
GTTCCGACCGACCACGGGGCGCACCTCTCTTTACGCGGACTCCCCGTCTGTGCCTTCTCATCTGCCGGAC
CGTGTGCACTTCGCTTCACCTCTGCACGTCGCATGGAGACCACCGTGAACGCCCACCAAATATTGCCCAA
GGTCTTACATAAGAGGACTCTTGGACTCTCAGCAATGTCAACGACCGACCTTGAGGCATACTTCAAAGAC
TGTTTGTTTAAAGACTGGGAGGAGTTGGGGGAGGAGATTAGGTTAAAGGTCTTTGTACTAGGAGGCTGTA
GGCATAAATTGGTCTGCGCACCAGCACCATGGCGCAATCACTAGAGCGGGGTACCTTTAAGACCAATGAC
TTACAAGGCAGCTGTAGATCTTAGCCACTTTTTAAAAGAAAAGGGGGGACTGGAAGGGCTAATTCACTCC
CAACGAAGACAAGATCTGCTTTTTGCTTGTACTGGGTCTCTCTGGTTAGACCAGATCTGAGCCTGGGAGC
TCTCTGGCTAACTAGGGAACCCACTGCTTAAGCCTCAATAAAGCTTGCCTTGAGTGCTTCAAGTAGTGTG
TGCCCGTCTGTTGTGTGACTCTGGTAACTAGAGATCCCTCAGACCCTTTTAGTCAGTGTGGAAAATCTCT
AGCAGTAGTAGTTCATGTCATCTTATTATTCAGTATTTATAACTTGCAAAGAAATGAATATCAGAGAGTG
AGAGGAACTTGTTTATTGCAGCTTATAATGGTTACAAATAAAGCAATAGCATCACAAATTTCACAAATAA
AGCATTTTTTTCACTGCATTCTAGTTGTGGTTTGTCCAAACTCATCAATGTATCTTATCATGTCTGGCTC
TAGCTATCCCGCCCCTAACTCCGCCCATTCTCCGCCCCATGGCTGACTAATTTTTTTTATTTATGCAGAG
GCCGAGGCCGCCTCGGCCTCTGAGCTATTCCAGAAGTAGTGAGGAGGCTTTTTTGGAGGCCTAGGGACGT
ACCCAATTCGCCCTATAGTGAGTCGTATTACGCGCGCTCACTGGCCGTCGTTTTACAACGTCGTGACTGG
GAAAACCCTGGCGTTACCCAACTTAATCGCCTTGCAGCACATCCCCCTTTCGCCAGCTGGCGTAATAGCG
AAGAGGCCCGCACCGATCGCCCTTCCCAACAGTTGCGCAGCCTGAATGGCGAATGGG
[124 nt withheld, positions 6288-6411]
C
[91 nt withheld, positions 6413-6503]
A
[49 nt withheld, positions 6505-6553]
CCTTTGACGTTGGAGTCCACGTTCTTT
[37 nt withheld, positions 6581-6617]
ACCCTATCTCGGTCTATTCTTTTGATTTATAAGGGATTTTGCCGATTTCGGCCTATTGGTTAAAAAATGA
GCTGATTTAACAAAAATTTAACGCGAATTTTAACAAAATATTAACGCTTACAATTTAGGTGGCACTTTTC
GGGGAAATGTGCGCGGAACCCCTATTTGTTTATTTTTCTAAATACATTCAAATATGTATCCGCTCATGAG
ACAATAACCCTGATAAATGCTTCAATAATATTGAAAAAGGAAGAGTATGAGTATTCAACATTTCCGTGTC
GCCCTTATTCCCTTTTTTGCGGCATTTTGCCTTCCTGTTTTTGCTCACCCAGAAACGCTGGTGAAAGTAA
AAGATGCTGAAGATCAGTTGGGTGCACGAGTGGGTTACATCGAACTGGATCTCAACAGCGGTAAGATCCT
TGAGAGTTTTCGCCCCGAAGAACGTTTTCCAATGATGAGCACTTTTAAAGTTCTGCTATGTGGCGCGGTA
TTATCCCGTATTGACGCCGGGCAAGAGCAACTCGGTCGCCGCATACACTATTCTCAGAATGACTTGGTTG
AGTACTCACCAGTCACAGAAAAGCATCTTACGGATGGCATGACAGTAAGAGAATTATGCAGTGCTGCCAT
AACCATGAGTGATAACACTGCGGCCAACTTACTTCTGACAACGATCGGAGGACCGAAGGAGCTAACCGCT
TTTTTGCACAACATGGGGGATCATGTAACTCGCCTTGATCGTTGGGAACCGGAGCTGAATGAAGCCATAC
CAAACGACGAGCGTGACACCACGATGCCTGTAGCAATGGCAACAACGTTGCGCAAACTATTAACTGGCGA
ACTACTTACTCTAGCTTCCCGGCAACAATTAATAGACTGGATGGAGGCGGATAAAGTTGCAGGACCACTT
CTGCGCTCGGCCCTTCCGGCTGGCTGGTTTATTGCTGATAAATCTGGAGCCGGTGAGCGTGGGTCTCGCG
GTATCATTGCAGCACTGGGGCCAGATGGTAAGCCCTCCCGTATCGTAGTTATCTACACGACGGGGAGTCA
GGCAACTATGGATGAACGAAATAGACAGATCGCTGAGATAGGTGCCTCACTGATTAAGCATTGGTAACTG
TCAGACCAAGTTTACTCATATATACTTTAGATTGATTTAAAACTTCATTTTTAATTTAAAAGGATCTAGG
TGAAGATCCTTTTTGATAATCTCATGACCAAAATCCCTTAACGTGAGTTTTCGTTCCACTGAGCGTCAGA
CCCCGTAGAAAAGATCAAAGGATCTTCTTGAGATCCTTTTTTTCTGCGCGTAATCTGCTGCTTGCAAACA
AAAAAACCACCGCTACCAGCGGTGGTTTGTTTGCCGGATCAAGAGCTACCAACTCTTTTTCCGAAGGTAA
CTGGCTTCAGCAGAGCGCAGATACCAAATACTGTTCTTCTAGTGTAGCCGTAGTTAGGCCACCACTTCAA
GAACTCTGTAGCACCGCCTACATACCTCGCTCTGCTAATCCTGTTACCAGTGGCTGCTGCCAGTGGCGAT
AAGTCGTGTCTTACCGGGTTGGACTCAAGACGATAGTTACCGGATAAGGCGCAGCGGTCGGGCTGAACGG
GGGGTTCGTGCACACAGCCCAGCTTGGAGCGAACGACCTACACCGAACTGAGATACCTACAGCGTGAGCT
ATGAGAAAGCGCCACGCTTCCCGAAGGGAGAAAGGCGGACAGGTATCCGGTAAGCGGCAGGGTCGGAACA
GGAGAGCGCACGAGGGAGCTTCCAGGGGGAAACGCCTGGTATCTTTATAGTCCTGTCGGGTTTCGCCACC
TCTGACTTGAGCGTCGATTTTTGTGATGCTCGTCAGGGGGGCGGAGCCTATGGAAAAACGCCAGCAACGC
GGCCTTTTTACGGTTCCTGGCCTTTTGCTGGCCTTTTGCTCACATGTTCTTTCCTGCGTTATCCCCTGAT
TCTGTGGATAACCGTATTACCGCCTTTGAGTGAGCTGATACCGCTCGCCGCAGCCGAACGACCGAGCGCA
GCGAGTCAGTGAGCGAGGAAGCGGAAGAGCGCCCAATACGCAAACCGCCTCTCCCCGCGCGTTGGCCGAT
TCATTAATGCAGCTGGCACGACAGGTTTCCCGACTGGAAAGCGGGCAGTGAGCGCAACGCAATTAATGTG
AGTTAGCTCACTCATTAGGCACCCCAGGCTTTACACTTTATGCTTCCGGCTCGTATGTTGTGTGGAATTG
TGAGCGGATAACAATTTCACACAGGAAACAGCTATGACCATGATTACGCCAAGCGCGCAATTAACCCTCA
CTAAAGGGAACAAAAGCTGGAGCTGCAAGCTTAA
Features (pLannotate 1.2.2; 32 found; start..end, strand, type, name):
      1..227     +  promoter       RSV promoter: Rous sarcoma virus enhancer/promoter
    228..408     +  LTR            5' LTR (truncated): truncated 5' long terminal repeat (LTR) from HIV-1
    455..580     +  misc_feature   HIV-1 Ψ: packaging signal of human immunodeficiency virus type 1
    564..927     +  CDS            HIV-1 gag (fragment): gag protein from human immunodeficiency virus 1; gag
   1073..1306    +  misc_feature   RRE: The Rev response element (RRE) of HIV-1 allows for Rev-dependent mRNA export from the nucleus to the cytoplasm.
   1683..1783    +  CDS            Rev (fragment): human immunodeficiency virus 1 (HIV-1) Rev protein; rev; enhances nuclear export of unspliced and incompletely spliced viral mRNAs
   1797..1914    +  misc_feature   cPPT/CTS: central polypurine tract and central termination sequence of HIV-1
   2064..2095    +  promoter       minP: minimal TATA-box promoter with low basal activity
   2124..2145    +  promoter       SRα promoter (fragment): hybrid promoter consisting of the SV40 early promoter plus part of the long terminal repeat of human T-lymphotrophic virus 1
   2169..2741    +  intron         β-globin intron: intron from rabbit β-globin gene
   2796..2814    +  promoter       T7 promoter: promoter for bacteriophage T7 RNA polymerase
   2830..2848    +  promoter       SP6 promoter: promoter for bacteriophage SP6 RNA polymerase
   2883..3911    +  CDS            cre: RECR_BPP1 - Experimental evidence at protein level: Swiss-Prot protein existence level 1. Catalyzes site-specific recombination between two 34-base- pair LOXP sites. Its role is to maintain the phage genome as a monomeric unit-copy plasmid in the lysogenic state. From Escherichia phage P1 (Bacteriophage P1).
   3909..4280    +  CDS            HIF1A (fragment): HIF1A_HUMAN - Also known as BHLHE78, MOP1 From Homo sapiens (Human).
   4285..4440    +  CDS            HBsAg (S) (fragment): major/small (S) envelope protein of hepatitis B virus hepatitis B surface antigen
   4755..5013    +  ncRNA          HBV PRE 1151-1410: Accession: RF02816 - Hepatitis B virus post-transcriptional regulatory element 1151-1410
   4979..5419    +  CDS            X: X_HBVD3 - Experimental evidence at protein level: Swiss-Prot protein existence level 1. Multifunctional protein that plays a role in silencing host antiviral defenses and promoting viral transcription. Does not seem to be essential for HBV infection. May be directly involved in development of cirrhosis and liver cancer (hepatocellular carcinoma). Most of cytosolic activities involve modulation of cytosolic calcium. The effect on apoptosis is controversial depending on the cell types in which the studies have been conducted. May induce apoptosis by localizing in mitochondria and causing loss of
   5441..5509    +  CDS            nef (fragment): NEF_HV1Z2 - Experimental evidence at protein level: Swiss-Prot protein existence level 1. Extracellular Nef protein targets CD4(+) T-lymphocytes for apoptosis by interacting with CXCR4 surface receptors. From Human immunodeficiency virus type 1 group M subtype D (isolate Z2/CDC-Z34) (HIV-1).
   5511..5744    +  LTR            3' LTR (ΔU3): self-inactivating 3' long terminal repeat (LTR) from HIV-1
   5816..5937    +  polyA_signal   SV40 poly(A) signal: SV40 polyadenylation signal
   5970..6081    +  rep_origin     SV40 ori (fragment): SV40 origin of replication
   6102..6120    -  promoter       T7 promoter: promoter for bacteriophage T7 RNA polymerase
   6128..6283    +  CDS            lacZα (fragment): LacZα fragment of β-galactosidase; lacZ fragment
   6288..6716    +  rep_origin     f1 ori (sequence partly withheld): f1 bacteriophage origin of replication; arrow indicates direction of (+) strand synthesis
   6769..6873    +  promoter       AmpR promoter: bla
   6874..7734    +  CDS            AmpR: β-lactamase; bla; confers resistance to ampicillin, carbenicillin, and related antibiotics
   7905..8493    +  rep_origin     ori: high-copy-number ColE1/pMB1/pBR322/pUC origin of replication
   8676..8768    +  CDS            lacI (fragment): lac repressor; lacI; The lac repressor binds to the lac operator to inhibit transcription in E. coli. This inhibition can be relieved by adding lactose or isopropyl-β-D-thiogalactopyranoside (IPTG).
   8781..8802    +  protein_bind   CAP binding site: CAP binding activates transcription in the presence of cAMP. E. coli catabolite activator protein
   8817..8847    +  promoter       lac promoter: promoter for the E. coli lac operon
   8855..8871    +  protein_bind   lac operator: The lac repressor binds to the lac operator to inhibit transcription in E. coli. This inhibition can be relieved by adding lactose or isopropyl-β-D-thiogalactopyranoside (IPTG). lac repressor encoded by lacI
   8916..8934    +  promoter       T3 promoter: promoter for bacteriophage T3 RNA polymerase
