[The description below was written by a language model from this plasmid's Addgene catalogue record and pLannotate feature annotations shown in this document.]
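Description:
4xHRE-MinTK-CRE-ODD is a third-generation, self-inactivating lentiviral transfer plasmid built on the pRRLSIN.cPPT.PGK-GFP.WPRE backbone and intended for generating a hypoxia fate-mapping system in transduced cells. It is propagated in E. coli through a high-copy ColE1/pUC-type origin with ampicillin selection (AmpR), and also carries an f1 origin. The viral portion has the usual layout: an RSV promoter fused to a truncated HIV-1 5' LTR drives genomic RNA production in packaging cells, followed by the Ψ packaging signal with a gag fragment, the Rev response element for nuclear export, and the cPPT/CTS that aids nuclear import. A ΔU3 3' LTR inactivates LTR promoter activity after integration, and an SV40 poly(A) signal and SV40 origin fragment lie downstream.

The payload is a hypoxia-gated Cre recombinase. According to the catalogue entry, expression is driven by a synthetic promoter made of four HIF-binding hypoxia response elements placed before a minimal TK promoter. The automated annotation does not label the HREs and marks only a minimal TATA-box promoter in this region, followed by a rabbit β-globin intron. The Cre coding sequence is joined at its 3' end to a fragment of human HIF1A, corresponding to the oxygen-dependent degradation domain. The design therefore applies two oxygen-sensitive controls: transcription requires HIF activity, and any Cre protein made under normal oxygen is targeted for degradation, reducing leaky recombination. Downstream, the annotation shows hepadnaviral-like sequences (PRE and X-protein matches), which probably reflect the backbone's post-transcriptional regulatory element. Paired with a loxP-based reporter, which is not part of this plasmid, the construct permanently marks cells that have experienced hypoxia, as applied to post-hypoxic tumor cells.
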