Addgene plasmid #141147: 4xHRE-MinTK-CRE-ODD
Purpose: lentiviral expression vector to generate a hypoxia fate-mapping system
Depositing lab: Daniele Gilkes. Depositing organization: Johns Hopkins University and School of Medicine. Publication: Fate-mapping post-hypoxic tumor cells reveals a ROS-resistant phenotype that promotes metastasis. Godet I, Shin YJ, Ju JA, Ye IC, Wang G, Gilkes DM. Nat Commun. 2019 Oct 24;10(1):4862. doi: 10.1038/s41467-019-12412-1. PubMed 31649238.
Backbone
  Vector backbone: pRRLSIN.cPPT.PGK-GFP.WPRE
  Backbone manufacturer: Didier Trono (Addgene plasmid # 12252)
  Vector type: Lentiviral
Growth in bacteria
  Bacterial resistance: Ampicillin, 100 μg/mL
  Growth temperature: 37°C
  Growth strain: NEB Stable
  Copy number: High Copy
Gene/Insert
  Gene/Insert name: 4xHRE-MinTK-CRE-ODD
  Species: Other
  Mutation: contains an altered Cre gene modified by the addition of an oxygen-dependent degradation domain (ODD)
  Promoter: synthetic HIF–DNA binding sequence (HRE)
  Cloning method: Restriction Enzyme; 5′ cloning site Unknown (unknown if destroyed); 3′ cloning site Unknown (unknown if destroyed)
  Sequencing primers: 5′ ---
Terms and licenses: Academic/Nonprofit Terms; Industry Terms: Not Available to Industry
How to cite: 4xHRE-MinTK-CRE-ODD was a gift from Daniele Gilkes (Addgene plasmid # 141147 ; http://n2t.net/addgene:141147 ; RRID:Addgene_141147)
